Addgene plasmid #207342: pET15b+His SUMO Rab10(Q68L)
Purpose: Bacterial expression of His SUMO Rab10(Q68L)
Depositing lab: Suzanne Pfeffer. Depositing organization: Stanford University. Publication: Localization of PPM1H phosphatase tunes Parkinson's disease-linked LRRK2 kinase-mediated Rab GTPase phosphorylation and ciliogenesis. Yeshaw WM, Adhikari A, Chiang CY, Dhekne HS, Wawro PS, Pfeffer SR. Proc Natl Acad Sci U S A. 2023 Oct 31;120(44):e2315171120. doi: 10.1073/pnas.2315171120. Epub 2023 Oct 27. PubMed 37889931.
Backbone
  Vector backbone: pET15b
  Vector type: Bacterial Expression
Growth in bacteria
  Bacterial resistance: Ampicillin, 100 μg/mL
  Growth temperature: 37°C
  Growth strain: DH5alpha
  Copy number: High Copy
Gene/Insert
  Gene/Insert name: Rab10
  Species: H. sapiens (human)
  Mutation: Q68L
  Entrez Gene: RAB10
  Tag / fusion protein: His-SUMO (N terminal on insert)
  Cloning method: Gibson Cloning
Terms and licenses: Academic/Nonprofit Terms; Industry Terms: Not Available to Industry
How to cite: pET15b+His SUMO Rab10(Q68L) was a gift from Suzanne Pfeffer (Addgene plasmid # 207342 ; http://n2t.net/addgene:207342 ; RRID:Addgene_207342)
