[The description below was written by a language model from this plasmid's Addgene catalogue record and pLannotate feature annotations shown in this document.]
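Description:
pET15b+His SUMO Rab10(Q68L) is a bacterial expression plasmid built on the pET15b backbone for producing recombinant human Rab10 carrying the Q68L substitution in E. coli. The annotated sequence record is about 6.5 kb. It replicates from a ColE1/pMB1-type origin accompanied by the pBR322-derived rop gene and bom region. The catalogue lists it as high copy, although rop normally moderates copy number. Selection is by ampicillin resistance through a β-lactamase gene under its own promoter. Several tetracycline-resistance fragments are annotated, but these are non-functional remnants of the pBR322 ancestry, interrupted by the expression cassette and by lacI.

The expression cassette is a standard T7lac arrangement: a T7 promoter followed by a lac operator and the phage T7 gene 10 ribosome binding site, with a T7 terminator downstream. The plasmid-borne lacI gene supplies repressor, so transcription is held off until induction with IPTG in a host that provides T7 RNA polymerase. The open reading frame encodes an N-terminal His-SUMO tag fused directly to Rab10. The feature table annotates the SUMO module as human SUMO1, but it does not separately call out the His tag, which the catalogue entry states is present. The Rab10 match is flagged as a fragment. The His tag allows metal-affinity purification. SUMO fusions are generally used to improve solubility and can be removed with a SUMO-specific protease.

Substitutions at the equivalent glutamine in Rab GTPases are commonly used to impair GTP hydrolysis and favour the active state, though the record does not say this explicitly. The associated publication concerns LRRK2 kinase-mediated Rab phosphorylation and the PPM1H phosphatase, which suggests the purified protein serves as a reagent in such studies.
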