Features (pLannotate 1.2.2; 20 found; start..end, strand, type, name):
     10..38      +  promoter       tet promoter: E. coli promoter for tetracycline efflux protein gene
     86..190     +  CDS            TcR (fragment): tetracycline efflux protein; tet; confers resistance to tetracycline
    213..260     -  terminator     T7 terminator: transcription terminator for bacteriophage T7 RNA polymerase
    268..317     -  CDS            SET1 (fragment): solubility-enhancement tag derived from T7 phage gene 10B
    339..881     -  CDS            RAB10 (fragment): RAB10_HUMAN - Experimental evidence at protein level: Swiss-Prot protein existence level 1. (Microbial infection) Upon Legionella pneumophila infection promotes endoplasmic reticulum recruitment and bacterial replication. Plays a role in remodeling the Legionella-containing vacuole (LCV) into an endoplasmic reticulum-like vacuole. From Homo sapiens (Human).
    882..1169    -  CDS            SUMO1: SUMO1_HUMAN - Also known as SMT3C, SMT3H3, UBL1. Experimental evidence at protein level: Swiss-Prot protein existence level 1. Ubiquitin-like protein that can be covalently attached to proteins as a monomer or a lysine-linked polymer. Covalent attachment via an isopeptide bond to its substrates requires prior activation by the E1 complex SAE1-SAE2 and linkage to the E2 enzyme UBE2I, and can be promoted by E3 ligases such as PIAS1-4, RANBP2 or CBX4. This post- translational modification on lysine residues of proteins plays a crucial role in a number of cellular processes such as nuclear transpo
   1200..1222    -  RBS            RBS: efficient ribosome binding site from bacteriophage T7 gene 10 (Olins and Rangwala, 1989)
   1237..1261    -  protein_bind   lac operator: The lac repressor binds to the lac operator to inhibit transcription in E. coli. This inhibition can be relieved by adding lactose or isopropyl-β-D-thiogalactopyranoside (IPTG). lac repressor encoded by lacI
   1262..1280    -  promoter       T7 promoter: promoter for bacteriophage T7 RNA polymerase
   1302..1581    +  CDS            TcR (fragment): tetracycline efflux protein; tet; confers resistance to tetracycline
   1589..1666    +  promoter       lacI promoter: lacI
   1667..2749    +  CDS            lacI: lac repressor; lacI; The lac repressor binds to the lac operator to inhibit transcription in E. coli. This inhibition can be relieved by adding lactose or isopropyl-β-D-thiogalactopyranoside (IPTG).
   2762..2783    +  protein_bind   CAP binding site: CAP binding activates transcription in the presence of cAMP. E. coli catabolite activator protein
   2798..3422    +  CDS            TcR (fragment): tetracycline efflux protein; tet; confers resistance to tetracycline
   3664..4044    -  CDS            YPB1_ECOLX: Protein predicted: Swiss-Prot protein existence level 4. From Escherichia coli.
   4061..4252    +  CDS            rop: Rop protein, which maintains plasmids at low copy number; rop
   4354..4493    +  misc_feature   bom: basis of mobility region from pBR322
   4679..5267    -  rep_origin     ori: high-copy-number ColE1/pMB1/pBR322/pUC origin of replication
   5438..6298    -  CDS            AmpR: β-lactamase; bla; confers resistance to ampicillin, carbenicillin, and related antibiotics
   6299..6403    -  promoter       AmpR promoter: bla
>Addgene plasmid #207342 | pET15b+His SUMO Rab10(Q68L) | addgene full sequence | sequence record 413041 | Addgene NGS Result
GTCTCATGTTTGACAGCTTATCATCGATAAGCTTTAATGCGGTAGTTTATCACAGTTAAATTGCTAACGC
AGTCAGGCACCGTGTATGAAATCTAACAATGCGCTCATCGTCATCCTCGGCACCGTCACCCTGGATGCTG
TAGGCATAGGCTTGGTTATGCCGGTACTGCCGGGCCTCTTGCGGGATATCCGGATATAGTTCCTCCTTTC
AGCAAAAAACCCCTCAAGACCCGTTTAGAGGCCCCAAGGGGTTATGCTAGTTATTGCTCAGCGGTGGCAG
CAGCCAACTCAGCTTCCTTTCGGGCTTTGTTAGCAGCCGGATCTTTACGCGGCCGTCAACTGTTGGGCTC
TTTTACAGGGGTCTTTCGAAGGATATCTTCAGCTAACGTGAGGAACGCCTTTTCGATGTTTATATTTGCT
TTTGCACTAGTCTCAAAAAACCTAATACCATGCTCCCTTGCAATCTGTTCTCCTTTTCCTTTAGGTACAA
CTCTTTTGTCGTCCATATCACACTTGTTTCCTAGTAACATTCTTTCCACATCTTCATTGGCATGCTCATC
TATGTTTCTAAGCCATTTGCTGATGTTTTCAAAACTTTTACCATTGGTGATGTCATATACTAGCATGATA
CCCATTGCGCCTCTGTAGTAGGAGGTTGTGATGGTGTGAAATCGCTCCAGGCCTGCTGTATCCCATATCT
GTAGCTTGATCTTCTTTCCTTGTAATTCAACTGTTTTGATCTTGAAGTCTATTCCTATGGTGGAAATAAA
GGTAGTATTGAAGGCATCATCCGAAAAACGAAAAAGGACGCAGGTCTTCCCCACTCCGGAATCCCCGATC
AGGAGCAGCTTGAAAAGCAGGTCGTACGTCTTCTTCGCCATTCCCCCCGTTTGTTCCTGATAAACTTCAA
TCACATCTTCTTCCTCCATTCCCAGTTCTTTTGGAGTATGATTATCAGCAATTCTCTGACCCTCAAAGAG
AAACCTGAGTGAGTTCATTGGAACACCCTGTCTTTGACAGTATGATTCTTTGAGTTTCTTGAGATGTGTT
GTCATTTTCACTTTGAAGTGAATCTCACTGCTATCCTGTCCAATGACTTTGAGTTTAATATATTCACCTT
CCTTCTTATCCCCCAAGTCCTCAGTTGAAGGTTTTGCCTCCTGGTCAGAATGGTGATGGTGATGATGACC
CATGGTATATCTCCTTCTTAAAGTTAAACAAAATTATTTCTAGAGGGGAATTGTTATCCGCTCACAATTC
CCCTATAGTGAGTCGTATTAATTTCGCGGGATCGAGATCTCGATCCTCTACGCCGGACGCATCGTGGCCG
GCATCACCGGCGCCACAGGTGCGGTTGCTGGCGCCTATATCGCCGACATCACCGATGGGGAAGATCGGGC
TCGCCACTTCGGGCTCATGAGCGCTTGTTTCGGCGTGGGTATGGTGGCAGGCCCCGTGGCCGGGGGACTG
TTGGGCGCCATCTCCTTGCATGCACCATTCCTTGCGGCGGCGGTGCTCAACGGCCTCAACCTACTACTGG
GCTGCTTCCTAATGCAGGAGTCGCATAAGGGAGAGCGTCGAGATCCCGGACACCATCGAATGGCGCAAAA
CCTTTCGCGGTATGGCATGATAGCGCCCGGAAGAGAGTCAATTCAGGGTGGTGAATGTGAAACCAGTAAC
GTTATACGATGTCGCAGAGTATGCCGGTGTCTCTTATCAGACCGTTTCCCGCGTGGTGAACCAGGCCAGC
CACGTTTCTGCGAAAACGCGGGAAAAAGTGGAAGCGGCGATGGCGGAGCTGAATTACATTCCCAACCGCG
TGGCACAACAACTGGCGGGCAAACAGTCGTTGCTGATTGGCGTTGCCACCTCCAGTCTGGCCCTGCACGC
GCCGTCGCAAATTGTCGCGGCGATTAAATCTCGCGCCGATCAACTGGGTGCCAGCGTGGTGGTGTCGATG
GTAGAACGAAGCGGCGTCGAAGCCTGTAAAGCGGCGGTGCACAATCTTCTCGCGCAACGCGTCAGTGGGC
TGATCATTAACTATCCGCTGGATGACCAGGATGCCATTGCTGTGGAAGCTGCCTGCACTAATGTTCCGGC
GTTATTTCTTGATGTCTCTGACCAGACACCCATCAACAGTATTATTTTCTCCCATGAAGACGGTACGCGA
CTGGGCGTGGAGCATCTGGTCGCATTGGGTCACCAGCAAATCGCGCTGTTAGCGGGCCCATTAAGTTCTG
TCTCGGCGCGTCTGCGTCTGGCTGGCTGGCATAAATATCTCACTCGCAATCAAATTCAGCCGATAGCGGA
ACGGGAAGGCGACTGGAGTGCCATGTCCGGTTTTCAACAAACCATGCAAATGCTGAATGAGGGCATCGTT
CCCACTGCGATGCTGGTTGCCAACGATCAGATGGCGCTGGGCGCAATGCGCGCCATTACCGAGTCCGGGC
TGCGCGTTGGTGCGGATATCTCGGTAGTGGGATACGACGATACCGAAGACAGCTCATGTTATATCCCGCC
GTTAACCACCATCAAACAGGATTTTCGCCTGCTGGGGCAAACCAGCGTGGACCGCTTGCTGCAACTCTCT
CAGGGCCAGGCGGTGAAGGGCAATCAGCTGTTGCCCGTCTCACTGGTGAAAAGAAAAACCACCCTGGCGC
CCAATACGCAAACCGCCTCTCCCCGCGCGTTGGCCGATTCATTAATGCAGCTGGCACGACAGGTTTCCCG
ACTGGAAAGCGGGCAGTGAGCGCAACGCAATTAATGTAAGTTAGCTCACTCATTAGGCACCGGGATCTCG
ACCGATGCCCTTGAGAGCCTTCAACCCAGTCAGCTCCTTCCGGTGGGCGCGGGGCATGACTATCGTCGCC
GCACTTATGACTGTCTTCTTTATCATGCAACTCGTAGGACAGGTGCCGGAAGCGCTCTGGGTCATTTTCG
GCGAGGACCGCTTTCGCTGGAGCGCGACGATGATCGGCCTGTCGCTTGCGGTATTCGGAATCTTGCACGC
CCTCGCTCAAGCCTTCGTCACTGGTCCCGCCACCAAACGTTTCGGCGAGAAGCAGGCCATTATCGCCGGC
ATGGCGGCCGACGCGCTGGGCTACGTCTTGCTGGCGTTCGCGACGCGAGGCTGGATGGCCTTCCCCATTA
TGATTCTTCTCGCTTCCGGCGGCATCGGGATGCCCGCGTTGCAGGCCATGCTGTCCAGGCAGGTAGATGA
CGACCATCAGGGACAGCTTCAAGGATCGCTCGCGGCTCTTACCAGCCTAACTTCGATCATTGGACCGCTG
ATCGTCACGGCGATTTATGCCGCCTCGGCGAGCACATGGAACGGGTTGGCATGGATTGTAGGCGCCGCCC
TATACCTTGTCTGCCTCCCCGCGTTGCGTCGCGGTGCATGGAGCCGGGCCACCTCGACCTGAATGGAAGC
CGGCGGCACCTCGCTAACGGATTCACCACTCCAAGAATTGGAGCCAATCAATTCTTGCGGAGAACTGTGA
ATGCGCAAACCAACCCTTGGCAGAACATATCCATCGCGTCCGCCATCTCCAGCAGCCGCACGCGGCGCAT
CTCGGGCAGCGTTGGGTCCTGGCCACGGGTGCGCATGATCGTGCTCCTGTCGTTGAGGACCCGGCTAGGC
TGGCGGGGTTGCCTTACTGGTTAGCAGAATGAATCACCGATACGCGAGCGAACGTGAAGCGACTGCTGCT
GCAAAACGTCTGCGACCTGAGCAACAACATGAATGGTCTTCGGTTTACGTGTTTCGTAAAGTCTGGAAAC
GCGGAAGTCAGCGCCCTGCACCATTATGTTCCGGATCTGCATCGCAGGATGCTGCTGGCTACCCTGTGGA
ACACCTACATCTGTATTAACGAAGCGCTGGCATTGACCCTGAGTGATTTTTCTCTGGTCCCGCCGCATCC
ATACCGCCAGTTGTTTACCCTCACAACGTTCCAGTAACCGGGCATGTTCATCATCAGTAACCCGTATCGT
GAGCATCCTCTCTCGTTTCATCGGTATCATTACCCCAATGAACAGAAATCCCCCTTACACGGAGGCATCA
GTGACCAAACAGGAAAAAACCGCCCTTAACATGGCCCGCTTTATCAGAAGCCAGACATTAACGCTTCTGG
AGAAACTCAACGAGCTGGACGCGGATGAACAGGCAGACATCTGTGAATCGCTTCACGACCACGCTGATGA
GCTTTACCGCAGCTGCCTCGCGCGTTTCGGTGATGACGGTGAAAACCTCTGACACATGCAGCTCCCGGAG
ACGGTCACAGCTTGTCTGTAAGCGGATGCCGGGAGCAGACAAGCCCGTCAGGGCGCGTCAGCGGGTGTTG
GCGGGTGTCGGGGCGCAGCCATGACCCAGTCACGTAGCGATAGCGGAGTGTATACTGGCTTAACTATGCG
GCATCAGAGCAGATTGTACTGAGAGTGCACCATTGCGGTGTGAAATACCGCACAGATGCGTAAGGAGAAA
ATACCGCATCAGGCGCTCTTCCGCTTCCTCGCTCACTGACTCGCTGCGCTCGGTCGTTCGGCTGCGGCGA
GCGGTATCAGCTCACTCAAAGGCGGTAATACGGTTATCCACAGAATCAGGGGATAACGCAGGAAAGAACA
TGTGAGCAAAAGGCCAGCAAAAGGCCAGGAACCGTAAAAAGGCCGCGTTGCTGGCGTTTTTCCATAGGCT
CCGCCCCCCTGACGAGCATCACAAAAATCGACGCTCAAGTCAGAGGTGGCGAAACCCGACAGGACTATAA
AGATACCAGGCGTTTCCCCCTGGAAGCTCCCTCGTGCGCTCTCCTGTTCCGACCCTGCCGCTTACCGGAT
ACCTGTCCGCCTTTCTCCCTTCGGGAAGCGTGGCGCTTTCTCATAGCTCACGCTGTAGGTATCTCAGTTC
GGTGTAGGTCGTTCGCTCCAAGCTGGGCTGTGTGCACGAACCCCCCGTTCAGCCCGACCGCTGCGCCTTA
TCCGGTAACTATCGTCTTGAGTCCAACCCGGTAAGACACGACTTATCGCCACTGGCAGCAGCCACTGGTA
ACAGGATTAGCAGAGCGAGGTATGTAGGCGGTGCTACAGAGTTCTTGAAGTGGTGGCCTAACTACGGCTA
CACTAGAAGGACAGTATTTGGTATCTGCGCTCTGCTGAAGCCAGTTACCTTCGGAAAAAGAGTTGGTAGC
TCTTGATCCGGCAAACAAACCACCGCTGGTAGCGGTGGTTTTTTTGTTTGCAAGCAGCAGATTACGCGCA
GAAAAAAAGGATCTCAAGAAGATCCTTTGATCTTTTCTACGGGGTCTGACGCTCAGTGGAACGAAAACTC
ACGTTAAGGGATTTTGGTCATGAGATTATCAAAAAGGATCTTCACCTAGATCCTTTTAAATTAAAAATGA
AGTTTTAAATCAATCTAAAGTATATATGAGTAAACTTGGTCTGACAGTTACCAATGCTTAATCAGTGAGG
CACCTATCTCAGCGATCTGTCTATTTCGTTCATCCATAGTTGCCTGACTCCCCGTCGTGTAGATAACTAC
GATACGGGAGGGCTTACCATCTGGCCCCAGTGCTGCAATGATACCGCGAGACCCACGCTCACCGGCTCCA
GATTTATCAGCAATAAACCAGCCAGCCGGAAGGGCCGAGCGCAGAAGTGGTCCTGCAACTTTATCCGCCT
CCATCCAGTCTATTAATTGTTGCCGGGAAGCTAGAGTAAGTAGTTCGCCAGTTAATAGTTTGCGCAACGT
TGTTGCCATTGCTGCAGGCATCGTGGTGTCACGCTCGTCGTTTGGTATGGCTTCATTCAGCTCCGGTTCC
CAACGATCAAGGCGAGTTACATGATCCCCCATGTTGTGCAAAAAAGCGGTTAGCTCCTTCGGTCCTCCGA
TCGTTGTCAGAAGTAAGTTGGCCGCAGTGTTATCACTCATGGTTATGGCAGCACTGCATAATTCTCTTAC
TGTCATGCCATCCGTAAGATGCTTTTCTGTGACTGGTGAGTACTCAACCAAGTCATTCTGAGAATAGTGT
ATGCGGCGACCGAGTTGCTCTTGCCCGGCGTCAACACGGGATAATACCGCGCCACATAGCAGAACTTTAA
AAGTGCTCATCATTGGAAAACGTTCTTCGGGGCGAAAACTCTCAAGGATCTTACCGCTGTTGAGATCCAG
TTCGATGTAACCCACTCGTGCACCCAACTGATCTTCAGCATCTTTTACTTTCACCAGCGTTTCTGGGTGA
GCAAAAACAGGAAGGCAAAATGCCGCAAAAAAGGGAATAAGGGCGACACGGAAATGTTGAATACTCATAC
TCTTCCTTTTTCAATATTATTGAAGCATTTATCAGGGTTATTGTCTCATGAGCGGATACATATTTGAATG
TATTTAGAAAAATAAACAAATAGGGGTTCCGCGCACATTTCCCCGAAAAGTGCCACCTGACGTCTAAGAA
ACCATTATTATCATGACATTAACCTATAAAAATAGGCGTATCACGAGGCCCTTTCGTCTTCAAGAA
